>Addgene plasmid #90576 | CCNB1 B3.1 gRNA | addgene full sequence | sequence record 182703 | Addgene NGS Result
GCTCGCCGCAGCCGAACGACCGAGCGCAGCGAGTCAGTGAGCGAGGAAGCGGAAGAGCGCCCAATACGCA
AACCGCCTCTCCCCGCGCGTTGGCCGATTCATTAATGCAGCTGGCACGACAGGTTTCCCGACTGGAAAGC
GGGCAGTGAGCGCAACGCAATTAATGTGAGTTAGCTCACTCATTAGGCACCCCAGGCTTTACACTTTATG
CTTCCGGCTCGTATGTTGTGTGGAATTGTGAGCGGATAACAATTTCACACAGGAAACAGCTATGACCATG
ATTACGCCAAGCGCGCAATTAACCCTCACTAAAGGGAACAAAAGCTGGAGCTGCAAGCTTAATGTAGTCT
TATGCAATACTCTTGTAGTCTTGCAACATGGTAACGATGAGTTAGCAACATGCCTTACAAGGAGAGAAAA
AGCACCGTGCATGCCGATTGGTGGAAGTAAGGTGGTACGATCGTGCCTTATTAGGAAGGCAACAGACGGG
TCTGACATGGATTGGACGAACCACTGAATTGCCGCATTGCAGAGATATTGTATTTAAGTGCCTAGCTCGA
TACATAAACGGGTCTCTCTGGTTAGACCAGATCTGAGCCTGGGAGCTCTCTGGCTAACTAGGGAACCCAC
TGCTTAAGCCTCAATAAAGCTTGCCTTGAGTGCTTCAAGTAGTGTGTGCCCGTCTGTTGTGTGACTCTGG
TAACTAGAGATCCCTCAGACCCTTTTAGTCAGTGTGGAAAATCTCTAGCAGTGGCGCCCGAACAGGGACT
TGAAAGCGAAAGGGAAACCAGAGGAGCTCTCTCGACGCAGGACTCGGCTTGCTGAAGCGCGCACGGCAAG
AGGCGAGGGGCGGCGACTGGTGAGTACGCCAAAAATTTTGACTAGCGGAGGCTAGAAGGAGAGAGATGGG
TGCGAGAGCGTCAGTATTAAGCGGGGGAGAATTAGATCGCGATGGGAAAAAATTCGGTTAAGGCCAGGGG
GAAAGAAAAAATATAAATTAAAACATATAGTATGGGCAAGCAGGGAGCTAGAACGATTCGCAGTTAATCC
TGGCCTGTTAGAAACATCAGAAGGCTGTAGACAAATACTGGGACAGCTACAACCATCCCTTCAGACAGGA
TCAGAAGAACTTAGATCATTATATAATACAGTAGCAACCCTCTATTGTGTGCATCAAAGGATAGAGATAA
AAGACACCAAGGAAGCTTTAGACAAGATAGAGGAAGAGCAAAACAAAAGTAAGACCACCGCACAGCAAGC
GGCCGCTGATCTTCAGACCTGGAGGAGGAGATATGAGGGACAATTGGAGAAGTGAATTATATAAATATAA
AGTAGTAAAAATTGAACCATTAGGAGTAGCACCCACCAAGGCAAAGAGAAGAGTGGTGCAGAGAGAAAAA
AGAGCAGTGGGAATAGGAGCTTTGTTCCTTGGGTTCTTGGGAGCAGCAGGAAGCACTATGGGCGCAGCGT
CAATGACGCTGACGGTACAGGCCAGACAATTATTGTCTGGTATAGTGCAGCAGCAGAACAATTTGCTGAG
GGCTATTGAGGCGCAACAGCATCTGTTGCAACTCACAGTCTGGGGCATCAAGCAGCTCCAGGCAAGAATC
CTGGCTGTGGAAAGATACCTAAAGGATCAACAGCTCCTGGGGATTTGGGGTTGCTCTGGAAAACTCATTT
GCACCACTGCTGTGCCTTGGAATGCTAGTTGGAGTAATAAATCTCTGGAACAGATTTGGAATCACACGAC
CTGGATGGAGTGGGACAGAGAAATTAACAATTACACAAGCTTAATACACTCCTTAATTGAAGAATCGCAA
AACCAGCAAGAAAAGAATGAACAAGAATTATTGGAATTAGATAAATGGGCAAGTTTGTGGAATTGGTTTA
ACATAACAAATTGGCTGTGGTATATAAAATTATTCATAATGATAGTAGGAGGCTTGGTAGGTTTAAGAAT
AGTTTTTGCTGTACTTTCTATAGTGAATAGAGTTAGGCAGGGATATTCACCATTATCGTTTCAGACCCAC
CTCCCAACCCCGAGGGGACCCAGAGAGGGCCTATTTCCCATGATTCCTTCATATTTGCATATACGATACA
AGGCTGTTAGAGAGATAATTAGAATTAATTTGACTGTAAACACAAAGATATTAGTACAAAATACGTGACG
TAGAAAGTAATAATTTCTTGGGTAGTTTGCAGTTTTAAAATTATGTTTTAAAATGGACTATCATATGCTT
ACCGTAACTTGAAAGTATTTCGATTTCTTGGCTTTATATATCTTGTGGAAAGGACGAAACACCGAGGCGC
AAAGCGCGTTCCTAGTTTAAGAGCTATGCTGGAAACAGCATAGCAAGTTTAAATAAGGCTAGTCCGTTAT
CAACTTGAAAAAGTGGCACCGAGTCGGTGCTTTTTTTGAATTCTAGATCTTGAGACAAATGGCAGTATTC
ATCCACAATTTTAAAAGAAAAGGGGGGATTGGGGGGTACAGTGCAGGGGAAAGAATAGTAGACATAATAG
CAACAGACATACAAACTAAAGAATTACAAAAACAAATTACAAAAATTCAAAATTTTCGGGTTTATTACAG
GGACAGCAGAGATCCACTTTGGCGCCGGCTCGAGTGGCTCCGGTGCCCGTCAGTGGGCAGAGCGCACATC
GCCCACAGTCCCCGAGAAGTTGGGGGGAGGGGTCGGCAATTGAACCGGTGCCTAGAGAAGGTGGCGCGGG
GTAAACTGGGAAAGTGATGTCGTGTACTGGCTCCGCCTTTTTCCCGAGGGTGGGGGAGAACCGTATATAA
GTGCAGTAGTCGCCGTGAACGTTCTTTTTCGCAACGGGTTTGCCGCCAGAACACAGGTGTCGTGACGCGG
GATCCGCCACCATGACCGAGTACAAGCCCACGGTGCGCCTCGCCACCCGCGACGACGTCCCCAGGGCCGT
ACGCACCCTCGCCGCCGCGTTCGCCGACTACCCCGCCACGCGCCACACCGTCGATCCGGACCGCCACATC
GAGCGGGTCACCGAGCTGCAAGAACTCTTCCTCACGCGCGTCGGGCTCGACATCGGCAAGGTGTGGGTCG
CGGACGACGGCGCCGCGGTGGCGGTCTGGACCACGCCGGAGAGCGTCGAAGCGGGGGCGGTGTTCGCCGA
GATCGGCCCGCGCATGGCCGAGTTGAGCGGTTCCCGGCTGGCCGCGCAGCAACAGATGGAAGGCCTCCTG
GCGCCGCACCGGCCCAAGGAGCCCGCGTGGTTCCTGGCCACCGTCGGAGTCTCGCCCGACCACCAGGGCA
AGGGTCTGGGCAGCGCCGTCGTGCTCCCCGGAGTGGAGGCGGCCGAGCGCGCCGGGGTGCCCGCCTTCCT
GGAGACCTCCGCGCCCCGCAACCTCCCCTTCTACGAGCGGCTCGGCTTCACCGTCACCGCCGACGTCGAG
GTGCCCGAAGGACCGCGCACCTGGTGCATGACCCGCAAGCCCGGTGCCTGAACGCGTTAAGTCGACAATC
AACCTCTGGATTACAAAATTTGTGAAAGATTGACTGGTATTCTTAACTATGTTGCTCCTTTTACGCTATG
TGGATACGCTGCTTTAATGCCTTTGTATCATGCTATTGCTTCCCGTATGGCTTTCATTTTCTCCTCCTTG
TATAAATCCTGGTTGCTGTCTCTTTATGAGGAGTTGTGGCCCGTTGTCAGGCAACGTGGCGTGGTGTGCA
CTGTGTTTGCTGACGCAACCCCCACTGGTTGGGGCATTGCCACCACCTGTCAGCTCCTTTCCGGGACTTT
CGCTTTCCCCCTCCCTATTGCCACGGCGGAACTCATCGCCGCCTGCCTTGCCCGCTGCTGGACAGGGGCT
CGGCTGTTGGGCACTGACAATTCCGTGGTGTTGTCGGGGAAATCATCGTCCTTTCCTTGGCTGCTCGCCT
GTGTTGCCACCTGGATTCTGCGCGGGACGTCCTTCTGCTACGTCCCTTCGGCCCTCAATCCAGCGGACCT
TCCTTCCCGCGGCCTGCTGCCGGCTCTGCGGCCTCTTCCGCGTCTTCGCCTTCGCCCTCAGACGAGTCGG
ATCTCCCTTTGGGCCGCCTCCCCGCGTCGACTTTAAGACCAATGACTTACAAGGCAGCTGTAGATCTTAG
CCACTTTTTAAAAGAAAAGGGGGGACTGGAAGGGCTAATTCACTCCCAACGAAGACAAGATCTGCTTTTT
GCTTGTACTGGGTCTCTCTGGTTAGACCAGATCTGAGCCTGGGAGCTCTCTGGCTAACTAGGGAACCCAC
TGCTTAAGCCTCAATAAAGCTTGCCTTGAGTGCTTCAAGTAGTGTGTGCCCGTCTGTTGTGTGACTCTGG
TAACTAGAGATCCCTCAGACCCTTTTAGTCAGTGTGGAAAATCTCTAGCAGTACGTATAGTAGTTCATGT
CATCTTATTATTCAGTATTTATAACTTGCAAAGAAATGAATATCAGAGAGTGAGAGGAACTTGTTTATTG
CAGCTTATAATGGTTACAAATAAAGCAATAGCATCACAAATTTCACAAATAAAGCATTTTTTTCACTGCA
TTCTAGTTGTGGTTTGTCCAAACTCATCAATGTATCTTATCATGTCTGGCTCTAGCTATCCCGCCCCTAA
CTCCGCCCATCCCGCCCCTAACTCCGCCCAGTTCCGCCCATTCTCCGCCCCATGGCTGACTAATTTTTTT
TATTTATGCAGAGGCCGAGGCCGCCTCGGCCTCTGAGCTATTCCAGAAGTAGTGAGGAGGCTTTTTTGGA
GGCCTAGGGACGTACCCAATTCGCCCTATAGTGAGTCGTATTACGCGCGCTCACTGGCCGTCGTTTTACA
ACGTCGTGACTGGGAAAACCCTGGCGTTACCCAACTTAATCGCCTTGCAGCACATCCCCCTTTCGCCAGC
TGGCGTAATAGCGAAGAGGCCCGCACCGATCGCCCTTCCCAACAGTTGCGCAGCCTGAATGGCGAATGGG
[124 nt withheld, positions 4971-5094]
C
[91 nt withheld, positions 5096-5186]
A
[49 nt withheld, positions 5188-5236]
CCTTTGACGTTGGAGTCCACGTTCTTT
[37 nt withheld, positions 5264-5300]
ACCCTATCTCGGTCTATTCTTTTGATTTATAAGGGATTTTGCCGATTTCGGCCTATTGGTTAAAAAATGA
GCTGATTTAACAAAAATTTAACGCGAATTTTAACAAAATATTAACGCTTACAATTTAGGTGGCACTTTTC
GGGGAAATGTGCGCGGAACCCCTATTTGTTTATTTTTCTAAATACATTCAAATATGTATCCGCTCATGAG
ACAATAACCCTGATAAATGCTTCAATAATATTGAAAAAGGAAGAGTATGAGTATTCAACATTTCCGTGTC
GCCCTTATTCCCTTTTTTGCGGCATTTTGCCTTCCTGTTTTTGCTCACCCAGAAACGCTGGTGAAAGTAA
AAGATGCTGAAGATCAGTTGGGTGCACGAGTGGGTTACATCGAACTGGATCTCAACAGCGGTAAGATCCT
TGAGAGTTTTCGCCCCGAAGAACGTTTTCCAATGATGAGCACTTTTAAAGTTCTGCTATGTGGCGCGGTA
TTATCCCGTATTGACGCCGGGCAAGAGCAACTCGGTCGCCGCATACACTATTCTCAGAATGACTTGGTTG
AGTACTCACCAGTCACAGAAAAGCATCTTACGGATGGCATGACAGTAAGAGAATTATGCAGTGCTGCCAT
AACCATGAGTGATAACACTGCGGCCAACTTACTTCTGACAACGATCGGAGGACCGAAGGAGCTAACCGCT
TTTTTGCACAACATGGGGGATCATGTAACTCGCCTTGATCGTTGGGAACCGGAGCTGAATGAAGCCATAC
CAAACGACGAGCGTGACACCACGATGCCTGTAGCAATGGCAACAACGTTGCGCAAACTATTAACTGGCGA
ACTACTTACTCTAGCTTCCCGGCAACAATTAATAGACTGGATGGAGGCGGATAAAGTTGCAGGACCACTT
CTGCGCTCGGCCCTTCCGGCTGGCTGGTTTATTGCTGATAAATCTGGAGCCGGTGAGCGTGGGTCTCGCG
GTATCATTGCAGCACTGGGGCCAGATGGTAAGCCCTCCCGTATCGTAGTTATCTACACGACGGGGAGTCA
GGCAACTATGGATGAACGAAATAGACAGATCGCTGAGATAGGTGCCTCACTGATTAAGCATTGGTAACTG
TCAGACCAAGTTTACTCATATATACTTTAGATTGATTTAAAACTTCATTTTTAATTTAAAAGGATCTAGG
TGAAGATCCTTTTTGATAATCTCATGACCAAAATCCCTTAACGTGAGTTTTCGTTCCACTGAGCGTCAGA
CCCCGTAGAAAAGATCAAAGGATCTTCTTGAGATCCTTTTTTTCTGCGCGTAATCTGCTGCTTGCAAACA
AAAAAACCACCGCTACCAGCGGTGGTTTGTTTGCCGGATCAAGAGCTACCAACTCTTTTTCCGAAGGTAA
CTGGCTTCAGCAGAGCGCAGATACCAAATACTGTTCTTCTAGTGTAGCCGTAGTTAGGCCACCACTTCAA
GAACTCTGTAGCACCGCCTACATACCTCGCTCTGCTAATCCTGTTACCAGTGGCTGCTGCCAGTGGCGAT
AAGTCGTGTCTTACCGGGTTGGACTCAAGACGATAGTTACCGGATAAGGCGCAGCGGTCGGGCTGAACGG
GGGGTTCGTGCACACAGCCCAGCTTGGAGCGAACGACCTACACCGAACTGAGATACCTACAGCGTGAGCT
ATGAGAAAGCGCCACGCTTCCCGAAGGGAGAAAGGCGGACAGGTATCCGGTAAGCGGCAGGGTCGGAACA
GGAGAGCGCACGAGGGAGCTTCCAGGGGGAAACGCCTGGTATCTTTATAGTCCTGTCGGGTTTCGCCACC
TCTGACTTGAGCGTCGATTTTTGTGATGCTCGTCAGGGGGGCGGAGCCTATGGAAAAACGCCAGCAACGC
GGCCTTTTTACGGTTCCTGGCCTTTTGCTGGCCTTTTGCTCACATGTTCTTTCCTGCGTTATCCCCTGAT
TCTGTGGATAACCGTATTACCGCCTTTGAGTGAGCTGATACC
Features (pLannotate 1.2.2; 28 found; start..end, strand, type, name):
      1..55      +  rep_origin     RSF ori (fragment): Plasmids containing the RSF 1030 origin of replication can be propagated in E. coli cells that contain additional plasmids with compatible origins.
     57..149     +  CDS            lacI (fragment): lac repressor; lacI; The lac repressor binds to the lac operator to inhibit transcription in E. coli. This inhibition can be relieved by adding lactose or isopropyl-β-D-thiogalactopyranoside (IPTG).
    162..183     +  protein_bind   CAP binding site: CAP binding activates transcription in the presence of cAMP. E. coli catabolite activator protein
    198..228     +  promoter       lac promoter: promoter for the E. coli lac operon
    236..252     +  protein_bind   lac operator: The lac repressor binds to the lac operator to inhibit transcription in E. coli. This inhibition can be relieved by adding lactose or isopropyl-β-D-thiogalactopyranoside (IPTG). lac repressor encoded by lacI
    297..315     +  promoter       T3 promoter: promoter for bacteriophage T3 RNA polymerase
    343..569     +  promoter       RSV promoter: Rous sarcoma virus enhancer/promoter
    570..750     +  LTR            5' LTR (truncated): truncated 5' long terminal repeat (LTR) from HIV-1
    797..922     +  misc_feature   HIV-1 Ψ: packaging signal of human immunodeficiency virus type 1
    906..1269    +  CDS            HIV-1 gag (fragment): gag protein from human immunodeficiency virus 1; gag
   1415..1648    +  misc_feature   RRE: The Rev response element (RRE) of HIV-1 allows for Rev-dependent mRNA export from the nucleus to the cytoplasm.
   2025..2051    +  CDS            Rev (fragment): human immunodeficiency virus 1 (HIV-1) Rev protein; rev; enhances nuclear export of unspliced and incompletely spliced viral mRNAs
   2055..2295    +  promoter       U6 promoter: RNA polymerase III promoter for human U6 snRNA
   2343..2410    +  misc_RNA       tracrRNA (fragment): trans-activating CRISPR RNA for the Streptococcus pyogenes CRISPR/Cas9 system
   2459..2576    +  misc_feature   cPPT/CTS: central polypurine tract and central termination sequence of HIV-1
   2645..2856    +  promoter       EF-1α core promoter: core promoter for human elongation factor EF-1α
   2882..3481    +  CDS            PuroR (fragment): puromycin N-acetyltransferase; pac from Streptomyces; confers resistance to puromycin
   3497..4085    +  misc_feature   WPRE: woodchuck hepatitis virus posttranscriptional regulatory element
   4136..4155    +  misc_feature   cPPT/CTS (fragment): central polypurine tract and central termination sequence of HIV-1
   4157..4390    +  LTR            3' LTR (ΔU3): self-inactivating 3' long terminal repeat (LTR) from HIV-1
   4468..4589    +  polyA_signal   SV40 poly(A) signal: SV40 polyadenylation signal
   4629..4764    +  rep_origin     SV40 ori: SV40 origin of replication
   4785..4803    -  promoter       T7 promoter: promoter for bacteriophage T7 RNA polymerase
   4811..4966    +  CDS            lacZα (fragment): LacZα fragment of β-galactosidase; lacZ fragment
   4971..5399    +  rep_origin     f1 ori (sequence partly withheld): f1 bacteriophage origin of replication; arrow indicates direction of (+) strand synthesis
   5452..5556    +  promoter       AmpR promoter: bla
   5557..6417    +  CDS            AmpR: β-lactamase; bla; confers resistance to ampicillin, carbenicillin, and related antibiotics
   6588..7176    +  rep_origin     ori: high-copy-number ColE1/pMB1/pBR322/pUC origin of replication
