[The description below was written by a language model from this plasmid's Addgene catalogue record and pLannotate feature annotations shown in this document.]
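Description:
CCNB1 B3.1 gRNA is a third-generation lentiviral CRISPR guide plasmid built on the pLenti-sgRNA backbone and designed to express a single guide RNA against human CCNB1 (cyclin B1). It is propagated in E. coli through a high-copy ColE1/pUC-type origin with ampicillin selection (AmpR). An f1 origin and remnants of lac, T3 and T7 cloning-vector elements are also present. The guide oligonucleotide was inserted between two BsmBI sites, both destroyed during cloning. The depositor notes that the listed guide sequence includes the 5′ BsmBI overhang rather than only the 20-nt spacer.

The viral cassette has an RSV promoter driving a truncated HIV-1 5′ LTR, which makes genomic RNA production Tat-independent. This is followed by the Ψ packaging signal with a gag fragment, the Rev response element for nuclear export, and a cPPT/CTS. The cassette ends in a ΔU3 self-inactivating 3′ LTR, with an SV40 poly(A) signal and SV40 origin downstream. Within the provirus, the human U6 RNA polymerase III promoter transcribes the CCNB1 spacer fused to the S. pyogenes Cas9 guide scaffold (annotated as a tracrRNA fragment). A separate EF-1α core promoter drives puromycin N-acetyltransferase, stabilised by a WPRE, so transduced mammalian cells can be selected with puromycin.

No Cas9 gene is annotated, so the nuclease must be supplied separately, for example by a Cas9-expressing cell line. The plasmid belongs to a guide series used to generate cell-cycle gene knockouts in human cells. The sequenced record is 7,302 nt, shorter than the 9,151 bp listed for the empty backbone; the record does not explain the difference.
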