Addgene plasmid #90576: CCNB1 B3.1 gRNA
Purpose: 3rd generation lentiviral gRNA plasmid targeting human CCNB1
Depositing lab: Iain Cheeseman. Depositing organization: Whitehead Institute for Biomedical Research. Publication: Large-Scale Analysis of CRISPR/Cas9 Cell-Cycle Knockouts Reveals the Diversity of p53-Dependent Responses to Cell-Cycle Defects. McKinley KL, Cheeseman IM. Dev Cell. 2017 Feb 27;40(4):405-420.e2. doi: 10.1016/j.devcel.2017.01.012. Epub 2017 Feb 16. PubMed 28216383.
Backbone
  Vector backbone: pLenti-sgRNA
  Backbone manufacturer: Eric Lander & David Sabatini labs (Addgene plasmid #71409)
  Backbone size w/o insert (bp): 9151
  Vector type: Lentiviral, CRISPR
  Selectable markers: Puromycin
Growth in bacteria
  Bacterial resistance: Ampicillin, 100 μg/mL
  Growth temperature: 37°C
  Growth strain: NEB Stable
  Copy number: Unknown
Gene/Insert
  Gene/Insert name: CCNB1 (Guide Designation B3.1) (alt name: pKMKO series)
  gRNA/shRNA sequence: CACCgAGGCGCAAAGCGCGTTCCTA
  Species: H. sapiens (human)
  Promoter: U6
  Cloning method: Restriction Enzyme; 5′ cloning site BsmBI (destroyed during cloning); 3′ cloning site BsmBI (destroyed during cloning)
  Sequencing primers: 5′ hU6-F (5'-GAGGGCCTATTTCCCATGATT-3'); 3′ EF1a-R (5'-CACGGCGACTACTGCACTTA-3')
Terms and licenses: Academic/Nonprofit Terms; Industry Terms: Not Available to Industry
Depositor comments: Please note that gRNA target sequence listed is not strictly the 20nt spacer sequence, but also contains the 5' BsmBI overhang. For more information about knockout human cell lines generated using this plasmid, please see http://cellcycleknockouts.wi.mit.edu/ .
How to cite: CCNB1 B3.1 gRNA was a gift from Iain Cheeseman (Addgene plasmid # 90576 ; http://n2t.net/addgene:90576 ; RRID:Addgene_90576)
